>Addgene plasmid #50539 | pRKVSV-PTEN C124A | depositor partial sequence | sequence record 75471 | insert only
ATGACAGCCATCATCAAAGAGATCGTTAGCAGAAACAAAAGGAGATATCAAGAGGATGGATTCGACTTAG
ACTTGACCTATATTTATCCAAACATTATTGCTATGGGATTTCCTGCAGAAAGACTTGAAGGCGTATACAG
GAACAATATTGATGATGTAGTAAGGTTTTTGGATTCAAAGCATAAAAACCATTACAAGATATACAATCTT
TGTGCTGAAAGACATTATGACACCGCCAAATTTAATTGCAGAGTTGCACAATATCCTTTTGAAGACCATA
ACCCACCACAGCTAGAACTTATCAAACCCTTTTGTGAAGATCTTGACCAATGGCTAAGTGAAGATGACAA
TCATGTTGCAGCAATTCACGCTAAAGCTGGAAAGGGACGAACTGGTGTAATGATATGTGCATATTTATTA
CATCGGGGCAAATTTTTAAAGGCACAAGAGGCCCTAGATTTCTATGGGGAAGTAAGGACCAGAGACAAAA
AGGGAGTAACTATTCCCAGTCAGAGGCGCTATGTGTATTATTATAGCTACCTGTTAAAGAATCATCTGGA
TTATAGACCAGTGGCACTGTTGTTTCACAAGATGATGTTTGAAACTATTCCAATGTTCAGTGGCGGAACT
TGCAATCCTCAGTTTGTGGTCTGCCAGCTAAAGGTGAAGATATATTCCTCCAATTCAGGACCCACACGAC
GGGAAGACAAGTTCATGTACTTTGAGTTCCCTCAGCCGTTACCTGTGTGTGGTGATATCAAAGTAGAGTT
CTTCCACAAACAGAACAAGATGCTAAAAAAGGACAAAATGTTTCACTTTTGGGTAAATACATTCTTCATA
CCAGGACCAGAGGAAACCTCAGAAAAAGTAGAAAATGGAAGTCTATGTGATCAAGAAATCGATAGCATTT
GCAGTATAGAGCGTGCAGATAATGACAAGGAATATCTAGTACTTACTTTAACAAAAAATGATCTTGACAA
AGCAAATAAAGACAAAGCCAACCGATACTTTTCTCCAAATTTTAAGGTGAAGCTGTACTTCACAAAAACA
GTAGAGGAGCCGTCAAATCCAGAGGCTAGCAGTTCAACTTCTGTAACACCAGATGTTAGTGACAATGAAC
CTGATCATTATAGATATTCTGACACCACTGACTCTGATCCAGAGAATGAACCTTTTGATGAAGATCAGCA
TACACAAATTACAAAAGTCTGA
