>Addgene plasmid #50539 | pRKVSV-PTEN C124A | addgene partial sequence | sequence record 78529 | cmv-fwd
CCGTGCCAAGAGTGACGTAAGTACCGCCTATAGAGTCTATAGGCCCACCCCCTTGGCTTCGTTAGAACGC
GGCTACAATTAATACATAACCTTATGTATCATACACATACGATTTAGGTGACACTATAGAATAACATCCA
CTTTGCCTTTCTCTCCACAGGTGTCCACTCCCAGGTCCAACTGCACCTCGGTTCTATCGATTCAGCCGCC
ACCATGGGATACACCGACATCGAGATGAACCGGCTGGGCAAGTACACCGACATCGAGATGAACCGGCTGG
GCAAGGGATCCAAGCTTATGACAGCCATCATCAAAGAGATCGTTAGCAGAAACAAAAGGAGATATCAAGA
GGATGGATTCGACTTAGACTTGACCTATATTTATCCAAACATTATTGCTATGGGATTTCCTGCAGAAAGA
CTTGAAGGCGTATACAGGAACAATATTGATGATGTAGTAAGGTTTTTGGATTCAAAGCATAAAAACCATT
ACAAGATATACAATCTTTGTGCTGAAAGACATTATGACACCGCCAAATTTAATTGCAGAGTTGCACAATA
TCCTTTTGAAGACCATAACCCACCACAGCTAGAACTTATCAAACCCTTTTGTGAAGATCTTGACCAATGG
CTAAGTGAAGATGACAATCATGTTGCAGCAATTCACGCTAAAGCTGGAAAGGGACGAACTGGTGTAATGA
TATGTGCATATTTATTACATCGGGGCAAATTTTTAAAGGCACAAGAGGCCCTAGATTTCTATGGGGAAGT
