[The description below was written by a language model from this plasmid's Addgene catalogue record.]
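Description:
pRKVSV-PTEN C124A is a mammalian expression plasmid built on the pRKVSV backbone, carrying human PTEN (also known as MMAC1) with a cysteine-to-alanine substitution at residue 124. Transcription of the insert is driven by the CMV promoter, a strong constitutive viral promoter widely used for high-level transient expression in transfected mammalian cells. The backbone supplies two tandem copies of a VSV epitope tag upstream of the cloning site, so the protein is produced as an N-terminally 2X VSV-tagged fusion that can be detected or immunoprecipitated with anti-VSV antibodies and distinguished from endogenous PTEN. The coding sequence was inserted by restriction cloning between HindIII (5′) and XbaI (3′), and both sites remain intact, so the insert can be excised or swapped. The plasmid is propagated in E. coli under ampicillin selection; the record lists the copy number as unknown and does not describe the origin of replication, the polyadenylation signal or any mammalian selection marker, and no feature table is available to fill in these details.

PTEN is a tumour suppressor phosphatase, and Cys124 lies within its catalytic signature motif, where it acts as the active-site nucleophile. Replacing it with alanine is generally understood to abolish phosphatase activity, although the record itself simply labels the insert as mutated. The construct is therefore best suited as a catalytically inactive control alongside wild-type tagged PTEN in overexpression experiments, allowing cellular effects that depend on enzymatic activity to be separated from those that arise from the protein's presence or interactions alone.
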