Addgene plasmid #50539: pRKVSV-PTEN C124A
Depositing lab: Kenneth Yamada. Depositing organization: National Institute of Dental and Craniofacial Research (NIDCR).
Backbone
  Vector backbone: pRKVSV
  Backbone manufacturer: PMID 14729065
  Vector type: Mammalian Expression
Growth in bacteria
  Bacterial resistance: Ampicillin, 100 μg/mL
  Growth temperature: 37°C
  Growth strain: DH5alpha
  Copy number: Unknown
Gene/Insert
  Gene/Insert name: PTEN (alt names: MMAC1; tumor suppressor, phosphatase, mutated)
  Species: H. sapiens (human)
  Mutation: C124A
  Entrez Gene: PTEN (a.k.a. 10q23del, BZS, CWS1, DEC, GLM2, MHAM, MMAC1, PTEN1, PTENbeta, TEP1)
  Promoter: CMV
  Tag / fusion protein: 2X VSV (N terminal on backbone)
  Cloning method: Restriction Enzyme; 5′ cloning site HindIII (not destroyed); 3′ cloning site XbaI (not destroyed)
  Sequencing primers: 5′ pRK KZ FW (TAGAATAACATCCACTTTGCC); 3′ GFP ASO (TTGTAACCATTATAAGCTGC)
Terms and licenses: Academic/Nonprofit Terms; Industry Terms: Not Available to Industry
How to cite: pRKVSV-PTEN C124A was a gift from Kenneth Yamada (Addgene plasmid # 50539 ; http://n2t.net/addgene:50539 ; RRID:Addgene_50539)
